Addgene plasmid #52211: RCAS(A) human p110 alpha E545K
Purpose: expresses human p110 alpha with E545K mutation in avian cells
Depositing lab: Peter Vogt. Depositing organization: Scripps California (The Scripps Research Institute). Publication: Phosphatidylinositol 3-kinase mutations identified in human cancer are oncogenic. Kang S, Bader AG, Vogt PK. Proc Natl Acad Sci U S A. 2005 Jan 18;102(3):802-7. Epub 2005 Jan 12. 10.1073/pnas.0408864102 PubMed 15647370.
Backbone
  Vector backbone: RCAS (A)
  Backbone size w/o insert (bp): 12000
  Total vector size (bp): 15000
  Modifications to backbone: The RCAS vector is based on RCAS.Sfi, a derivative of RCAS containing SfiI(A) and SfiI(B) sites for unidirectional cloning (Aoki et al. 1998).
  Vector type: Retroviral ; avian
Growth in bacteria
  Bacterial resistance: Ampicillin, 100 μg/mL
  Growth temperature: 37°C
  Growth strain: DH5alpha
  Copy number: High Copy
Gene/Insert
  Gene/Insert name: p110 alpha E545K (alt names: E545K; PIK3CA E545K)
  Species: H. sapiens (human)
  Insert size (bp): 3200
  Mutation: Glutamic Acid 545 to Lysine
  Entrez Gene: PIK3CA (a.k.a. CCM4, CLAPO, CLOVE, CWS5, HMH, MCAP, MCM, MCMTC, PI3K, PI3K-alpha, p110-alpha)
  Cloning method: Restriction Enzyme; 5′ cloning site SfiI (unknown if destroyed); 3′ cloning site SfiI (unknown if destroyed)
  Sequencing primers: 5′ RCAS-F
Terms and licenses: Academic/Nonprofit Terms; Industry Terms: Not Available to Industry
How to cite: RCAS(A) human p110 alpha E545K was a gift from Peter Vogt (Addgene plasmid # 52211 ; http://n2t.net/addgene:52211 ; RRID:Addgene_52211)
