[The description below was written by a language model from this plasmid's Addgene catalogue record and pLannotate feature annotations shown in this document.]
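Description:
RCAS(A) human p110 alpha E545K is a replication-competent avian retroviral vector of about 15 kb, built on RCAS.Sfi, an RCAS derivative carrying two non-identical SfiI sites for unidirectional insertion of a cDNA. The provirus is derived from Rous sarcoma virus. The feature table shows two copies of the LTR-associated elements (direct repeat 1, RSV enhancer/promoter and primer binding site) flanking the viral genome, with intact gag-pol and a subgroup A env reading frame. Because the vector encodes all of its own structural and enzymatic proteins, transfected avian cells produce infectious virus that spreads through the culture without a helper. The subgroup A envelope restricts entry to cells bearing the matching receptor.

The payload is a roughly 3.2 kb human PIK3CA cDNA encoding the p110 alpha catalytic subunit of phosphoinositide 3-kinase, with glutamic acid 545 changed to lysine. It sits downstream of env, in the position occupied by src in the parental virus, and just upstream of the 3′ LTR. No separate internal promoter is annotated, so expression is presumably driven from the LTR through a spliced viral transcript, as is usual for RCAS vectors. The bacterial portion is pBR322-like, with a ColE1-type origin, bom and rop, remnants of the tetracycline resistance gene, and a β-lactamase gene for ampicillin selection. The record lists it as high copy despite the annotated rop. The stated purpose is expression of this cancer-associated mutant in avian cells, and the associated publication title indicates it was used to test the oncogenic activity of PI3K mutations found in human tumours.
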