Features (pLannotate 1.2.2; 19 found; start..end, strand, type, name):
     12..106     +  ncRNA          Retro dr1: Accession: RF00214 - Retrovirus direct repeat 1 (dr1)
    142..403     +  promoter       RSV promoter: Rous sarcoma virus enhancer/promoter
    425..499     +  ncRNA          RSV PBS: Accession: RF00467 - Rous sarcoma virus (RSV) primer binding site (PBS)
    626..920     -  CDS            TcR (fragment): tetracycline efflux protein; tet; confers resistance to tetracycline
   1003..1025    -  protein_bind   lac operator (fragment): The lac repressor binds to the lac operator to inhibit transcription in E. coli. This inhibition can be relieved by adding lactose or isopropyl-β-D-thiogalactopyranoside (IPTG). lac repressor encoded by lacI
   1029..1059    -  promoter       lac UV5 promoter: E. coli lac promoter with an "up" mutation
   1188..1292    +  promoter       AmpR promoter: bla
   1293..2153    +  CDS            AmpR: β-lactamase; bla; confers resistance to ampicillin, carbenicillin, and related antibiotics
   2324..2912    +  rep_origin     ori: high-copy-number ColE1/pMB1/pBR322/pUC origin of replication
   3098..3238    -  misc_feature   bom: basis of mobility region from pBR322
   3340..3531    -  CDS            rop: Rop protein, which maintains plasmids at low copy number; rop
   3535..3930    +  CDS            YPB1_ECOLX: Protein predicted: Swiss-Prot protein existence level 4. From Escherichia coli.
   4172..4241    -  CDS            TcR (fragment): tetracycline efflux protein; tet; confers resistance to tetracycline
   4246..4340    +  ncRNA          Retro dr1: Accession: RF00214 - Retrovirus direct repeat 1 (dr1)
   4376..4637    +  promoter       RSV promoter: Rous sarcoma virus enhancer/promoter
   4659..4733    +  ncRNA          RSV PBS: Accession: RF00467 - Rous sarcoma virus (RSV) primer binding site (PBS)
   4976..9790    +  CDS            gag-pol: POL_RSVSB - Experimental evidence at protein level: Swiss-Prot protein existence level 1. [Integrase]: Catalyzes viral DNA integration into the host chromosome, by performing a series of DNA cutting and joining reactions (PubMed:9218451). This recombination event is an essential step in the viral replication cycle. Has a strong preference for using the 3'-OH at the viral DNA end as a nucleophile. From Rous sarcoma virus (strain Schmidt-Ruppin B) (RSV-SRB).
   9675..11483   +  CDS            env: ENV_RSVSA - Experimental evidence at protein level: Swiss-Prot protein existence level 1. The transmembrane protein (TM) acts as a class I viral fusion protein. Under the current model, the protein has at least 3 conformational states: pre-fusion native state, pre-hairpin intermediate state, and post-fusion hairpin state. During viral and target cell membrane fusion, the coiled coil regions (heptad repeats) assume a trimer-of-hairpins structure, positioning the fusion peptide in close proximity to the C-terminal region of the ectodomain. The formation of this structure appears to drive apposit
  11694..14897   +  CDS            PIK3CA: PK3CA_HUMAN - Experimental evidence at protein level: Swiss-Prot protein existence level 1. Phosphoinositide-3-kinase (PI3K) phosphorylates phosphatidylinositol (PI) and its phosphorylated derivatives at position 3 of the inositol ring to produce 3-phosphoinositides (PubMed:15135396, PubMed:23936502, PubMed:28676499). Uses ATP and PtdIns(4,5)P2 (phosphatidylinositol 4,5-bisphosphate) to generate phosphatidylinositol 3,4,5-trisphosphate (PIP3) (PubMed:15135396, PubMed:28676499). PIP3 plays a key role by recruiting PH domain- containing proteins to the membrane, including AKT1 and PDPK1, activat
>Addgene plasmid #52211 | RCAS(A) human p110 alpha E545K | depositor full sequence | sequence record 112641 | RCAS(A) human p110 alpha E545K sequence 14926 bps
CGGCCCGATGCGATGTACGGGCCAGATATACGCGTATCTGAGGGGACTAGGGTGTGTTTAGGCGAAAAGC
GGGGCTTCGGTTGTACGCGGTTAGGAGTCCCCTTAGGATATAGTAGTTTCGCTTTTGCATAGGGAGGGGG
AAATGTAGTCTTATGCAATACTCTTGTAGTCTTGCAACATGGTAACGATGAGTTAGCAACATGCCTTACA
AGGAGAGAAAAAGCACCGTGCATGCCGATTGGTGGAAGTAAGGTGGTACGATCGTGCCTTATTAGGAAGG
CAACAGACGGGTCTGACATGGATTGGACGAACCACTGAATTCCGCATTGCAGAGATATTGTATTTAAGTG
CCTAGCTCGATACAATAAACGCCATTTGACCATTCACCACATTGGTGTGCACCTGGGTTGATGGCCGGAC
CGTTGATTCCCTGACGACTACGAGCACCTGCATGAAGCAGAAGGCTTCATTTGGTGACCCCGACGTGATA
GTTAGGGAATAGTGGTCGGCCACAGACGGCGTGGCGATCCTGTCTCCATCCGTCTCGTCTATCGGGAGGC
GAGTTCGATGACCCTGGTGGAGGGGGCTGCGGCTTAGGGAGGCAGAAGCTGAGTACCGTCGGAGGGGATC
CACAGGACGGGTGTGGTCGCCATGATCGCGTAGTCGATAGTGGCTCCAAGTAGCGAAGCGAGCAGGACTG
GGCGGCGGCCAAAGCGGTCGGACAGTGCTCCGAGAACGGGTGCGCATAGAAATTGCATCAACGCATATAG
CGCTAGCAGCACGCCATAGTGACTGGCGATGCTGTCGGAATGGACGATATCCCGCAAGAGGCCCGGCAGT
ACCGGCATAACCAAGCCTATGCCTACAGCATCCAGGGTGACGGTGCCGAGGATGACGATGAGCGCATTGT
TAGATTTCATACACGGTGCCTGACTGCGTTAGCAATTTAACTGTGATAAACTACCGCATTAAAGCTTCCA
AACTTGGCTGTTTCCTGTGTGAAATTGTTATCCGCTCACAATTCCACACATTATACGAGCCGGAAGCATA
AAGTGTAAAACCTGGGGTGCCTAATGAGTGAGAATTCTTGAAGACGAAAGGGCCTCGTGATACGCCTATT
TTTATAGGTTAATGTCATGATAATAATGGTTTCTTAGACGTCAGGTGGCACTTTTCGGGGAAATGTGCGC
GGAACCCCTATTTGTTTATTTTTCTAAATACATTCAAATATGTATCCGCTCATGAGACAATAACCCTGAT
AAATGCTTCAATAATATTGAAAAAGGAAGAGTATGAGTATTCAACATTTCCGTGTCGCCCTTATTCCCTT
TTTTGCGGCATTTTGCCTTCCTGTTTTTGCTCACCCAGAAACGCTGGTGAAAGTAAAAGATGCTGAAGAT
CAGTTGGGTGCACGAGTGGGTTACATCGAACTGGATCTCAACAGCGGTAAGATCCTTGAGAGTTTTCGCC
CCGAAGAACGTTTTCCAATGATGAGCACTTTTAAAGTTCTGCTATGTGGCGCGGTATTATCCCGTGTTGA
CGCCGGGCAAGAGCAACTCGGTCGCCGCATACACTATTCTCAGAATGACTTGGTTGAGTACTCACCAGTC
ACAGAAAAGCATCTTACGGATGGCATGACAGTAAGAGAATTATGCAGTGCTGCCATAACCATGAGTGATA
ACACTGCGGCCAACTTACTTCTGACAACGATCGGAGGACCGAAGGAGCTAACCGCTTTTTTGCACAACAT
GGGGGATCATGTAACTCGCCTTGATCGTTGGGAACCGGAGCTGAATGAAGCCATACCAAACGACGAGCGT
GACACCACGATGCCTGCAGCAATGGCAACAACGTTGCGCAAACTATTAACTGGCGAACTACTTACTCTAG
CTTCCCGGCAACAATTAATAGACTGGATGGAGGCGGATAAAGTTGCAGGACCACTTCTGCGCTCGGCCCT
TCCGGCTGGCTGGTTTATTGCTGATAAATCTGGAGCCGGTGAGCGTGGGTCTCGCGGTATCATTGCAGCA
CTGGGGCCAGATGGTAAGCCCTCCCGTATCGTAGTTATCTACACGACGGGGAGTCAGGCAACTATGGATG
AACGAAATAGACAGATCGCTGAGATAGGTGCCTCACTGATTAAGCATTGGTAACTGTCAGACCAAGTTTA
CTCATATATACTTTAGATTGATTTAAAACTTCATTTTTAATTTAAAAGGATCTAGGTGAAGATCCTTTTT
GATAATCTCATGACCAAAATCCCTTAACGTGAGTTTTCGTTCCACTGAGCGTCAGACCCCGTAGAAAAGA
TCAAAGGATCTTCTTGAGATCCTTTTTTTCTGCGCGTAATCTGCTGCTTGCAAACAAAAAAACCACCGCT
ACCAGCGGTGGTTTGTTTGCCGGATCAAGAGCTACCAACTCTTTTTCCGAAGGTAACTGGCTTCAGCAGA
GCGCAGATACCAAATACTGTCCTTCTAGTGTAGCCGTAGTTAGGCCACCACTTCAAGAACTCTGTAGCAC
CGCCTACATACCTCGCTCTGCTAATCCTGTTACCAGTGGCTGCTGCCAGTGGCGATAAGTCGTGTCTTAC
CGGGTTGGACTCAAGACGATAGTTACCGGATAAGGCGCAGCGGTCGGGCTGAACGGGGGGTTCGTGCACA
CAGCCCAGCTTGGAGCGAACGACCTACACCGAACTGAGATACCTACAGCGTGAGCTATGAGAAAGCGCCA
CGCTTCCCGAAGGGAGAAAGGCGGACAGGTATCCGGTAAGCGGCAGGGTCGGAACAGGAGAGCGCACGAG
GGAGCTTCCAGGGGGAAACGCCTGGTATCTTTATAGTCCTGTCGGGTTTCGCCACCTCTGACTTGAGCGT
CGATTTTTGTGATGCTCGTCAGGGGGGCGGAGCCTATGGAAAAACGCCAGCAACGCGGCCTTTTTACGGT
TCCTGGCCTTTTGCTGGCCTTTTGCTCACATGTTCTTTCCTGCGTTATCCCCTGATTCTGTGGATAACCG
TATTACCGCCTTTGAGTGAGCTGATACCGCTCGCCGCAGCCGAACGACCGAGCGCAGCGAGTCAGTGAGC
GAGGAAGCGGAAGAGCGCCTGATGCGGTATTTTCTCCTTACGCATCTGTGCGGTATTTCACACCGCATAT
GGTGCACTCTCAGTACAATCTGCTCTGATGCCGCATAGTTAAGCCAGTATACACTCCGCTATCGCTACGT
GACTGGGTCATGGCTGCGCCCCGACACCCGCCAACACCCGCTGACGCGCCCTGACGGGCTTGTCTGCTCC
CGGCATCCGCTTACAGACAAGCTGTGACCGTCTCCGGGAGCTGCATGTGTCAGAGGTTTTCACCGTCATC
ACCGAAACGCGCGAGGCAGCTGCGGTAAAGCTCATCAGCGTGGTCGTGAAGCGATTCACAGATGTCTGCC
TGTTCATCCGCGTCCAGCTCGTTGAGTTTCTCCAGAAGCGTTAATGTCTGGCTTCTGATAAAGCGGGCCA
TGTTAAGGGCGGTTTTTTCCTGTTTGGTCACTTGATGCCTCCGTGTAAGGGGGAATTTCTGTTCATGGGG
GTAATGATACCGATGAAACGAGAGAGGATGCTCACGATACGGGTTACTGATGATGAACATGCCCGGTTAC
TGGAACGTTGTGAGGGTAAACAACTGGCGGTATGGATGCGGCGGGACCAGAGAAAAATCACTCAGGGTCA
ATGCCAGCGCTTCGTTAATACAGATGTAGGTGTTCCACAGGGTAGCCAGCAGCATCCTGCGATGCAGATC
CGGAACATAATGGTGCAGGGCGCTGACTTCCGCGTTTCCAGACTTTACGAAACACGGAAACCGAAGACCA
TTCATGTTGTTGCTCAGGTCGCAGACGTTTTGCAGCAGCAGTCGCTTCACGTTCGCTCGCGTATCGGTGA
TTCATTCTGCTAACCAGTAAGGCAACCCCGCCAGCCTAGCCGGGTCCTCAACGACAGGAGCACGATCATG
CGCACCCGTGGCCAGGACCCAACGCTGCCCGAGATGCGCCGCGTGCGGCTGCTGGAGATGGCGGACGCGA
TGGATATGTTCTGCCAAGGGTTGGTTTGCGCATTCACAGTTCTCCGCAAGAATTGATTGGCTCCAATTCT
TGGAGTGGTGAATCCGTTAGCGAGGTGCCGCCGGCTTCCATTCAGGTCGAGGTGGCCCGGCTCCATGCAC
CGCGACGCAACGCGGGGAGGCAGACAAGGTATAGGGCGGCGATGCGATGTACGGGCCAGATATACGCGTA
TCTGAGGGGACTAGGGTGTGTTTAGGCGAAAAGCGGGGCTTCGGTTGTACGCGGTTAGGAGTCCCCTTAG
GATATAGTAGTTTCGCTTTTGCATAGGGAGGGGGAAATGTAGTCTTATGCAATACTCTTGTAGTCTTGCA
ACATGGTAACGATGAGTTAGCAACATGCCTTACAAGGAGAGAAAAAGCACCGTGCATGCCGATTGGTGGA
AGTAAGGTGGTACGATCGTGCCTTATTAGGAAGGCAACAGACGGGTCTGACATGGATTGGACGAACCACT
GAATTCCGCATTGCAGAGATATTGTATTTAAGTGCCTAGCTCGATACAATAAACGCCATTTGACCATTCA
CCACATTGGTGTGCACCTGGGTTGATGGCCGGACCGTTGATTCCCTGACGACTACGAGCACCTGCATGAA
GCAGAAGGCTTCATTTGGTGACCCCGACGTGATAGTTAGGGAATAGTGGTCGGCCACAGACGGCGTGGCG
ATCCTGTCTCCATCCGTCTCGTCTATCGGGAGGCGAGTTCGATGACCCTGGTGGAGGGGGCTGCGGCTTA
GGGAGGCAGAAGCTGAGTACCGTCGGAGGGAGCTCCAGGGCCCGGAGCGACTGACCCCTGCCGAGAACTC
AGAGGGTCGTCGGAAGACGGAGAGTGAGCCCGACGACCACCCCAGGCACGTCTTTGGTCGGCCTGCGGAT
CAAGCATGGAAGCCGTCATTAAGGTGATTTCGTCCGCGTGTAAAACCTATTGCGGGAAAATCTCTCCTTC
TAAGAAGGAAATAGGGGCCATGTTGTCCCTGTTACAAAAGGAAGGGTTGCTTATGTCTCCCTCAGATTTA
TATTCTCCGGGGTCCTGGGATCCCATCACTGCGGCGCTCTCCCAGCGGGCAATGGTACTTGGAAAATCGG
GAGAGTTAAAAACCTGGGGATTGGTTTTGGGGGCATTGAAGGCGGCTCGAGAGGAACAGGTTACATCTGA
GCAAGCAAAGTTTTGGTTGGGATTAGGGGGAGGGAGGGTCTCTCCCCCAGGTCCGGAGTGCATCGAGAAA
CCAGCTACGGAGCGGCGAATCGACAAAGGGGAGGAGGTGGGAGAAACAACTGTGCAGCGAGATGCGAAGA
TGGCGCCAGAGGAAGCGGCCACACCTAAAACCGTTGGCACATCCTGCTATCATTGCGGAACAGCTGTTGG
CTGCAATTGCGCCACCGCCACAGCCTCGGCCCCTCCTCCCCCTTATGTGGGGAGTGGTTTGTATCCTTCC
CTGGCGGGGGTGGGAGAGCAGCAGGGCCAGGGAGATAACACGTCTCGGGGGGCGGAGCAGCCAAGGGAGG
AGCCAGGGCACGCGGGTCAGGCCCCTGGGCCGGCCCTGACTGACTGGGCAAGGGTAAGGGAGGAGCTTGC
GAGTACTGGTCCGCCCGTGGTGGCCATGCCTGTAGTGATTAAGACAGAGGGACCCGCCTGGACCCCTCTG
GAGCCAAAATTGATCACAAGACTGGCTGATACGGTCAGGACCAAGGGCTTACGATCCCCGATCACTATGG
CAGAAGTGGAAGCGCTCATGTCCTCCCCGTTGCTGCCGCATGACGTCACGAATCTAATGAGAGTGATTTT
AGGACCTGCCCCATATGCCTTATGGATGGACGCTTGGGGAGTCCAACTCCAGACGGTTATAGCGGCAGCC
ACTCGCGACCCCCGACACCCAGCGAACGGTCAAGGGCGGGGGGAACGGACTAACTTGGATCGATTAAAGG
GCTTAGCTGATGGGATGGTGGGCAACCCACAGGGTCAGGCCGCATTATTAAGACCGGGGGAATTGGTTGC
TATTACGGCGTCGGCTCTCCAGGCGTTTAGAGAAGTTGCCCGGCTGGCGGAACCTGCAGGTCCATGGGCG
GACATCACGCAGGGACCATCTGAGTCCTTTGTTGATTTTGCCAATCGGCTTATAAAGGCGGTTGAGGGGT
CAGATCTCCCGCCTTCCGCGCGGGCTCCGGTGATCATTGACTGCTTTAGGCAGAAGTCACAGCCAGATAT
TCAGCAGCTTATACGGGCAGCACCCTCCACGCTGACCACCCCAGGAGAGATAATCAAATATGTGCTAGAC
AGGCAGAAGATTGCCCCTCTTACGGATCAAGGCATAGCCGCGGCCATGTCGTCTGCTATCCAGCCCTTAG
TTATGGCAGTAGTCAATAGAGAGAGGGATGGACAAACTGGGTCGGGTGGTCGTGCCCGAGGGCTCTGCTA
CACTTGTGGATCCCCGGGACATTATCAGGCACAGTGCCCGAAAAAACGAAAGTCAGGAAACAGCCGTGAG
CGATGTCAGCTGTGTGACGGGATGGGACACAACGCTAAACAGTGTAGGAAGCGGGATGGCAACCAGGGCC
AACGCCCAGGAAGAGGTCTCTCTTCGGGGCCGTGGCCCGGCCCTGAGCAGCCTGCCGTCTCGTTAGCGAT
GACAATGGAACATAAAGATCGCCCCTTGGTTAGGGTCATTCTGACTAACACTGGGAGTCATCCAGTCAAA
CAACGTTCGGTGTATATCACCGCGCTGTTGGACTCCGGAGCGGACATCACTATTATTTCGGAGGAGGATT
GGCCTACTGATTGGCCGGTGGTGGACACCGCGAACCCACAGATCCATGGCATAGGAGGGGGAATTCCCAT
GCGAAAATCCCGGGATATGATAGAGGTGGGGGTTATTAACCGAGACGGGTCGTTGGAGCGACCCCTGCTC
CTCTTCCCCGCAGTCGCTATGGTTAGAGGGAGTATCCTAGGAAGAGATTGTCTGCAGGGCCTAGGGCTCC
GCTTGACAAATTTATAGGGAGGGCCACTGTTCTTACTGTTGCGCTACATCTGGCTATTCCGCTCAAATGG
AAGTCAGACCGCACGCCTGTGTGGATTGACCAGTGGCCCCTTCCTGAAGGTAAACTTGTAGCGCTAACGC
AATTAGTGGAAAAAGAATTACAGTTAGGACATATAGAGCCCTCACTTAGTTGTTGGAACACACCTGTTTT
TCGTGATCCGGAAGGCTTCCGGGTCTTATCGCTTATTGCATGATTTGCGCGCTGTTAACGCCAAGCTTGT
CCCTTTTGGGGCCGTCCAACAGGGGGCGCCAGTTCTCTCCGCGCTCCCGCGTGGCTGGCCCCTGATGGTC
CTAGACCTCAAGGATTGCTTCTTTTCTATCCCTCTTGCGGAACAAGATCGCGAAGCTTTTGCATTTACGC
TCCCCTCTGTGAATAACCAGGCCCCCGCTCGAAGATTCCAATGGAAGGTCTTGCCCCAAGGGATGACCTG
TTCTCCCACTATCTGTCAGTTGGTAGTGGGTCAGGTGCTCGAGCCCTTGCGACTCAAGCACCCAGCTCTG
CGCATGTTGCATTATATGGACGATCTTTTGCTAGCCGCCTCAAGTCATGATGGGTTGGAAGCGGCAGGGA
AGGAGGTTATCGGTACATTGGAAAGAGCCGGGTTCACTATTTCGCCGGATAAGATCCAGAGGGAGCCCGG
AGTACAATATCTTGGGTACAAGTTAGGCAGTACGTATGTAGCACCCGTAGGCTTGGTAGCAGAACCCAGG
ATAGCCACCTTGTGGGATGTTCAAAAGCTGGTGGGGTCACTTCAGTGGCTTCGCCCAGCGTTAGGGATCC
CGCCACGACTGATGGGTCCCTTTTATGAGCAGTTACGAGGGTCAGATCCTAACGAGGCGAGGGAATGGAA
TCTAGACATGAAAATGGCCTGGAGAGAGATCGTACAGCTTAGCACTACTGCTGCCTTGGAACGATGGGAC
CCTGCCCAGCCTCTGGAAGGAGCGGTCGCTAGATGTGAACAGGGGGCAATAGGGGTCCTGGGACAGGGAC
TGTCCACACACCCAAGGCCATGTTTGTGGTTATTCTCCACCCAACCCACCAAGGCGTTTACTGCTTGGTT
AGAAGTGCTCACCCTTTTGATTACTAAGCTACGCGCTTCGGCAGTGCGAACCTTTGGCAAGGAGGTTGAT
ATCCTCCTGTTGCCTGCATGCTTCCGGGAGGACCTTCCGCTCCCGGAGGGGATCCTGTTAGCACTTAGGG
GGTTTGCAGGAAAAATCAGGAGTAGTGACACGCCATCTATTTTTGACATTGCGCGTCCACTGCATGTTTC
TCTGAAAGTGAGGGTTACCGACCACCCTGTGCCGGGACCCACTGTCTTTACCGACGCCTCCTCAAGCACC
CATAAAGGGGTGGTAGTCTGGAGGGAGGGCCCAAGGTGGGAGATAAAAGAAATAGTTGATTTGGGGGCAA
GTGTACAACAACTGGAGGCACGCGCTGTGGCCATGGCACTTCTGCTGTGGCCGACAACGCCCACTAATGT
AGTGACTGACTCTGCGTTTGTTGCGAAAATGTTACTCAAGATGGGACAGGAGGGAGTCCCGTCTACAGCG
GCAGCTTTTATTTTAGAGGATGCGTTAAGCCAAAGGTCAGCCATGGCCGCCGTTCTCCACGTGCGGAGTC
ATTCTGAAGTGCCAGGGTTTTTCACAGAAGGAAATGACGTGGCAGATAGCCAAGCCACCTTTCAAGCGTA
TCCCTTGAGAGAGGCTAAAGATCTTCATACCGCTCTCCATATTGGACCCCGCGCGCTATCCAAAGCGTGT
AATATATCTATGCAGCAGGCTAGGGAGGTTGTTCAGACCTGCCCGCATTGTAATTCAGCCCCTGCGTTGG
AGGCCGGGGTAAACCCTAGGGGTTTGGGACCCCTACAGATATGGCAGACAGACTTTACGCTTGAGCCTAG
AATGGCTCCCCGTTCCTGGCTCGCTGTTACTGTGGACACCGCCTCATCAGCGATAGTCGTAACTCAGCAT
GGCCGTGTTACATCGGTTGCTGCACAACATCATTGGGCCACGGCTATCGCCGTTTTGGGAAGACCAAAGG
CCATAAAAACAGATAACGGGTCCTGCTTCACGTCTAGATCCACGCGGGAGTGGCTCGCGAGATGGGGGAT
AGCACACACCACCGGGATTCCGGGAAATTCCCAGGGTCAAGCTATGGTAGAGCGGGCCAACCGGCTCCTG
AAAGATAAGATCCGTGTGCTTGCGGAGGGGGACGGCTTTATGAAAAGAATCCCCGCCAGCAAACAGGGGG
AACTACTAGCCAAGGCAATGTATGCCCTCAATCACTTTGAGCGTGGTGAAAACACAAAAACACCGGTACA
AAAACACTGGAGACCTACCGTTCTTACAGAAGGACCCCCGGTTAAAATACGAATAGAGACAGGGGAGTGG
GAAAAAGGATGGAACGTGCTGGTCTGGGGACGAGGTTATGCCGCTGTGAAAAACAGGGACACTGATAAGG
TTATTTGGGTACCCTCTCGGAAAGTTAAACCGGATGTCACCCAAAAGGATGAGGTGACTAAGAAAGATGA
GGCGAGCCCTCTTTTTGCAGGCATTTCTGACTGGATACCCTGGGAAGACGAGCAAGAAGGACTCCAAGGA
GAAACCGCTAGCAACAAGCAAGAAAGACCCGGAGAAGACACCCTTGCTGCCAACGAGAGTTAATTATATT
CTCATTATTGGTGTCCTGGTCTTGTGTGAGGTTACGGGGGTAAGAGCTGATGTCCACTTACTCGAGCAGC
CAGGGAACCTTTGGATTACATGGGCCAACCGTACAGGCCAAACGGATTTTTGCCTCTCTACACAGTCAGC
CACCTCCCCTTTTCAAACATGTTTGATAGGTATCCCGTCCCCTATTTCCGAGGGTGATTTTAAGGGATAT
GTTTCTGATACAAATTGCACCACCTTGGGAACTGATCGGTTAGTCTCGTCAGCCGACTTTACTGGCGGAC
CTGACAACAGTACCACCCTCACTTATCGGAAGGTCTCATGCTTGTTGTTAAAGCTGAATGTCTCTATGTG
GGATGAGCCACCTGAACTACAGCTGTTAGGTTCCCAGTCTCTCCCTAACATTACTAATATTGCTCAGATT
TCCGGTATAACCGGGGGATGCGTAGGCTTCAGACCACAAGGGGTTCCTTGGTATCTAGGTTGGTCTAGAC
AGGAGGCCACGCGGTTTCTCCTTAGACACCCCTCTTTCTCTAAATCCACGGAACCGTTTACAGTGGTGAC
AGCGGATAGGCACAATCTTTTTATGGGGAGTGAGTACTGCGGTGCATATGGCTACAGATTTTGGAACATG
TATAACTGCTCACAGGTGGGGCGGCAGTACCGCTGTGGTAATGCGCGCACGCCCCGCACGGGTCTTCCTG
AAATCCAGTGTACAAGGAGAGGAGGCAAATGGGTTAATCAATCACAGGAAATTAATGAGTCGGAGCCGTT
CAGCTTTACGGTGAACTGTACAGCTAGTAGTTTGGGTAATGCCAGTGGGTGTTGCGGAAAAGCAGGCACG
ATTCTCCCGGGAAAGTGGGTCGACAGCACACAAGGTAGTTTCACCAAACCAAAAGCGCTACCACCCGCAA
TTTTCCTCATTTGTGGGGATCGCGCATGGCAAGGAATTCCCAGTCGTCCGGTAGGGGGCCCCTGCTATTT
AGGCAAGCTTACCATGTTAGCACCTAAGCATACAGATATTCTCAAGGTGCTTGTCAATTCATCGCGGACA
GGTATAAGACGTAAACGAAGCACCTCACACCTGGATGATACATGCTCAGATGAAGTGCAGCTTTGGGGTC
CTACAGCAAGAATCTTTGCATCTATCCTAGCCCCGGGGGTAGCAGCTGCGCAAGCCTTAAGAGAAATTGA
GAGACTAGCCTGTTGGTCCGTTAAACAGGCTAACTTGACAACATCACTCCTCGGGGACTTATTGGATGAT
GTCACGAGTATTCGACACGCGGTCCTGCAGAACCGAGCGGCTATTGACTTCTTGCTCCTAGCTCACGGCC
ATGGCTGTGAGGACGTTGCCGGAATGTGCTGTTTCAATTTGAGTGATCAGAGTGAGTCTATACAGAAGAA
GTTCCAGCTAATGAAGGAACATGTCAATAAGATCGGCGTGGATAGCGACCTAATTGGAAGTTGGCTGCGA
GGACTATTCGGGGGAATAGGAGAATGGGCCGTTCATTTGCTGAAAGGACTGCTTTTGGGGCTTGTAGTTA
TTTTGTTGCTAGTAGTGTGCCTGCCTTGCCTTTTGCAAATGTTATGCGGTAATAGGAGAAAGATGATTAA
TAACTCCATCAGCTACCACACGGAATATAAGAAGCTGCAAAAGGCCTGTGGGCAGCCTGAAAGCAGAATA
GTATAAGGCAGTACATGGGTGGTGGTATAGCGCTTGCGAGTCCATCGAGCAAGGCAGGAAAGACAGCTAT
TGGTAATTGTGAAATACGCTTTTGTCTGTGTGCTGCAGGAGCTGAGCTGACTCTGCTGGTGGCCTCGCGT
ACCACTGTGGCATCGGGCCATTACGGCCGCGGCCGCCTCTAGAGGATCCGATATCGAATTCACGCGTGCC
GCCATGCCTCCACGACCATCATCAGGTGAACTGTGGGGCATCCACTTGATGCCCCCAAGAATCCTAGTAG
AATGTTTACTACCAAATGGAATGATAGTGACTTTAGAATGCCTCCGTGAGGCTACATTAATAACCATAAA
GCATGAACTATTTAAAGAAGCAAGAAAATACCCCCTCCATCAACTTCTTCAAGATGAATCTTCTTACATT
TTCGTAAGTGTTACTCAAGAAGCAGAAAGGGAAGAATTTTTTGATGAAACAAGACGACTTTGTGACCTTC
GGCTTTTTCAACCCTTTTTAAAAGTAATTGAACCAGTAGGCAACCGTGAAGAAAAGATCCTCAATCGAGA
AATTGGTTTTGCTATCGGCATGCCAGTGTGTGAATTTGATATGGTTAAAGATCCAGAAGTACAGGACTTC
CGAAGAAATATTCTGAACGTTTGTAAAGAAGCTGTGGATCTTAGGGACCTCAATTCACCTCATAGTAGAG
CAATGTATGTCTATCCTCCAAATGTAGAATCTTCACCAGAATTGCCAAAGCACATATATAATAAATTAGA
TAAAGGGCAAATAATAGTGGTGATCTGGGTAATAGTTTCTCCAAATAATGACAAGCAGAAGTATACTCTG
AAAATCAACCATGACTGTGTACCAGAACAAGTAATTGCTGAAGCAATCAGGAAAAAAACTCGAAGTATGT
TGCTATCCTCTGAACAACTAAAACTCTGTGTTTTAGAATATCAGGGCAAGTATATTTTAAAAGTGTGTGG
ATGTGATGAATACTTCCTAGAAAAATATCCTCTGAGTCAGTATAAGTATATAAGAAGCTGTATAATGCTT
GGGAGGATGCCCAATTTGATGTTGATGGCTAAAGAAAGCCTTTATTCTCAACTGCCAATGGACTGTTTTA
CAATGCCATCTTATTCCAGACGCATTTCCACAGCTACACCATATATGAATGGAGAAACATCTACAAAATC
CCTTTGGGTTATAAATAGTGCACTCAGAATAAAAATTCTTTGTGCAACCTACGTGAATGTAAATATTCGA
GACATTGATAAGATCTATGTTCGAACAGGTATCTACCATGGAGGAGAACCCTTATGTGACAATGTGAACA
CTCAAAGAGTACCTTGTTCCAATCCCAGGTGGAATGAATGGCTGAATTATGATATATACATTCCTGATCT
TCCTCGTGCTGCTCGACTTTGCCTTTCCATTTGCTCTGTTAAAGGCCGAAAGGGTGCTAAAGAGGAACAC
TGTCCATTGGCATGGGGAAATATAAACTTGTTTGATTACACAGACACTCTAGTATCTGGAAAAATGGCTT
TGAATCTTTGGCCAGTACCTCATGGATTAGAAGATTTGCTGAACCCTATTGGTGTTACTGGATCAAATCC
AAATAAAGAAACTCCATGCTTAGAGTTGGAGTTTGACTGGTTCAGCAGTGTGGTAAAGTTCCCAGATATG
TCAGTGATTGAAGAGCATGCCAATTGGTCTGTATCCCGAGAAGCAGGATTTAGCTATTCCCACGCAGGAC
TGAGTAACAGACTAGCTAGAGACAATGAATTAAGGGAAAATGACAAAGAACAGCTCAAAGCAATTTCTAC
ACGAGATCCTCTCTCTGAAATCACTAAGCAGGAGAAAGATTTTCTATGGAGTCACAGACACTATTGTGTA
ACTATCCCCGAAATTCTACCCAAATTGCTTCTGTCTGTTAAATGGAATTCTAGAGATGAAGTAGCCCAGA
TGTATTGCTTGGTAAAAGATTGGCCTCCAATCAAACCTGAACAGGCTATGGAACTTCTGGACTGTAATTA
CCCAGATCCTATGGTTCGAGGTTTTGCTGTTCGGTGCTTGGAAAAATATTTAACAGATGACAAACTTTCT
CAGTATTTAATTCAGCTAGTACAGGTCCTAAAATATGAACAATATTTGGATAACTTGCTTGTGAGATTTT
TACTGAAGAAAGCATTGACTAATCAAAGGATTGGGCACTTTTTCTTTTGGCATTTAAAATCTGAGATGCA
CAATAAAACAGTTAGCCAGAGGTTTGGCCTGCTTTTGGAGTCCTATTGTCGTGCATGTGGGATGTATTTG
AAGCACCTGAATAGGCAAGTCGAGGCAATGGAAAAGCTCATTAACTTAACTGACATTCTCAAACAGGAGA
AGAAGGATGAAACACAAAAGGTACAGATGAAGTTTTTAGTTGAGCAAATGAGGCGACCAGATTTCATGGA
TGCTCTACAGGGCTTTCTGTCTCCTCTAAACCCTGCTCATCAACTAGGAAACCTCAGGCTTGAAGAGTGT
CGAATTATGTCCTCTGCAAAAAGGCCACTGTGGTTGAATTGGGAGAACCCAGACATCATGTCAGAGTTAC
TGTTTCAGAACAATGAGATCATCTTTAAAAATGGGGATGATTTACGGCAAGATATGCTAACACTTCAAAT
TATTCGTATTATGGAAAATATCTGGCAAAATCAAGGTCTTGATCTTCGAATGTTACCTTATGGTTGTCTG
TCAATCGGTGACTGTGTGGGACTTATTGAGGTGGTGCGAAATTCTCACACTATTATGCAAATTCAGTGCA
AAGGCGGCTTGAAAGGTGCACTGCAGTTCAACAGCCACACACTACATCAGTGGCTCAAAGACAAGAACAA
AGGAGAAATATATGATGCAGCCATTGACCTGTTTACACGTTCATGTGCTGGATACTGTGTAGCTACCTTC
ATTTTGGGAATTGGAGATCGTCACAATAGTAACATCATGGTGAAAGACGATGGACAACTGTTTCATATAG
ATTTTGGACACTTTTTGGATCACAAGAAGAAAAAATTTGGTTATAAACGAGAACGTGTGCCATTTGTTTT
GACACAGGATTTCTTAATAGTGATTAGTAAAGGAGCCCAAGAATGCACAAAGACAAGAGAATTTGAGAGG
TTTCAGGAGATGTGTTACAAGGCTTATCTAGCTATTCGACAGCATGCCAATCTCTTCATAAATCTTTTCT
CAATGATGCTTGGCTCTGGAATGCCAGAACTACAATCTTTTGATGACATTGCATACATTCGAAAGACCCT
AGCCTTAGATAAAACTGAGCAAGAGGCTTTGGAGTATTTCATGAAACAAATGAATGATGCACATCATGGT
GGCTGGACAACAAAAATGGATTGGATCTTCCACACAATTAAACAGCATGCATTGAACTGAATCGATGTCG
ACGGGCCCGGCCGCCT
