>Addgene plasmid #52211 | RCAS(A) human p110 alpha E545K | addgene partial sequence | sequence record 116660 | hPIK3CA-F 5'-TGGCCAGTACCTCATGGATT-3'
TAAAGAAACTCCATGCTTAGAGTTGGAGTTTGACTGGTTCAGCAGTGTGGTAAAGTTCCCAGATATGTCA
GTGATTGAAGAGCATGCCAATTGGTCTGTATCCCGAGAAGCAGGATTTAGCTATTCCCACGCAGGACTGA
GTAACAGACTAGCTAGAGACAATGAATTAAGGGAAAATGACAAAGAACAGCTCAAAGCAATTTCTACACG
AGATCCTCTCTCTGAAATCACTAAGCAGGAGAAAGATTTTCTATGGAGTCACAGACACTATTGTGTAACT
ATCCCCGAAATTCTACCCAAATTGCTTCTGTCTGTTAAATGGAATTCTAGAGATGAAGTAGCCCAGATGT
ATTGCTTGGTAAAAGATTGGCCTCCAATCAAACCTGAACAGGCTATGGAACTTCTGGACTGTAATTACCC
AGATCCTATGGTTCGAGGTTTTGCTGTTCGGTGCTTGGAAAAATATTTAACAGATGACAAACTTTCTCAG
TATTTAATTCAGCTAGTACAGGTCCTAAAATATGAACAATATTTGGATAACTTGCTTGTGAGATTTTTAC
TGAAGAAAGCATTGACTAATCAAAGGATTGGGCACTTTTTCTTTTGGCATTTAAAATCTGAGATGCACAA
TA
