>Addgene plasmid #52211 | RCAS(A) human p110 alpha E545K | addgene partial sequence | sequence record 118293 | EAS_067 5'-cctcacggaggcattctaaa-3'
TCTACTAGGATTCTTGGGGGCATCAAGTGGATGCCCCACAGTTCACCTGATGATGGTCGTGGAGCCATGG
TGGCACGCGTGAATTCGATATCGGATCCTCTAGAGGCGGCCGCGGCCGTAATGGCCCGATGCCACAGTGG
TACGCGAGGCCACCAGCAGAGTCAGCTCAGCTCCTGCAGCACACAGACAAAAGCGTATTTCACAATTACC
AATAGCTGTCTTTCCTGCCTTCCTCGATGGACTCGCAAGCGCTATACCACCACCCATGTACTGCCTTATA
CTATTCTGCTTTCAGGCTGCCCACAGGCCTTTTGCAGCTTCTTATATTCCGTGTGGTAGCTGATGGAGTT
ATTAATCATCTTTCTGATGTTACCGCATACGATTTGCAAAAGGCAAGGCAGGCACACTACTAGCAACAAA
ATAACTACAAGCCCCAAAAGCAGTCCTTTCAGCAAATGAACGGCCCATTCTCCTATTCCCCCGAATAGTC
CTCGCAGCCAACTTCCAATTGGGTCGCTGTCCACGCCGATCTTATTGACATGTTCCTTCATTAGCTGGAA
CTTCTTCTGTATAGACTCACTGTGATCACTCAAATTGAAACAGCACATTCCGGCAACGTCCTCACAGCCA
TGGCCGTGAGCTAGGAGCAAGAAGTCAATAGCCGCTCGGTTCTGCAGGACCGCGTGTCGAATACTCGTGA
CATCATCCAATAAGTCCCCGAGGAGTGATGTTGTCAAGTTAGCCTGTT
